Addgene plasmid #103363: LSB-hsa-miR-22-3p
Purpose: Used to sense miRNA activity using fluorescence based tools. hsa-miR-22-3p target in 3' UTR of of mKate. miRNA activity can be measured by the repression of mKate2 relative to EBFP2 fluorescent proteins . Plasmid is inherently unstable; please see Depositor Comments
Depositing lab: Ron Weiss. Depositing organization: Massachusetts Institute of Technology. Publication: A mixed antagonistic/synergistic miRNA repression model enables accurate predictions of multi-input miRNA sensor activity. Gam JJ, Babb J, Weiss R. Nat Commun. 2018 Jun 22;9(1):2430. doi: 10.1038/s41467-018-04575-0. PubMed 29934631.
Backbone
  Vector backbone: Low Sensor Backbone (LSB)
  Vector type: Mammalian Expression, Synthetic Biology
Growth in bacteria
  Bacterial resistance: Ampicillin and Kanamycin, 100 & 50 μg/mL
  Growth temperature: 30°C
  Growth strain: NEB Stable
  Copy number: High Copy
Gene/Insert
  Gene/Insert name: hsa-miR-22-3p target
  Species: H. sapiens (human)
  Entrez Gene: MIR22 (a.k.a. MIRN22, hsa-mir-22, miR-22)
  Promoter: EF-1a
  Cloning method: Gibson Cloning
Terms and licenses: Academic/Nonprofit Terms; Industry Terms: Not Available to Industry
Depositor comments: Please note that this plasmid is inherently unstable due to a repeating poly A element. We recommend performing a diagnostic digest on multiple colonies upon receipt. The depositors would like to note the presence of several discrepancies between the depositor sequence and physical plasmid sequence. In particular, the sequences upstream and downstream of the puromycin coding region have 10 bp insertions which do not affect the ability to perform puromycin selection. The sequences for those regions within the physical plasmids are as follows: Upstream of Puro: GAATTCGACCGCCTGTCTCAAGGTGCCACC; Downstream of Puro: GCTTTGAGACTACGCGTGAATTCACTCCTC.
How to cite: LSB-hsa-miR-22-3p was a gift from Ron Weiss (Addgene plasmid # 103363 ; http://n2t.net/addgene:103363 ; RRID:Addgene_103363)
