[The description below was written by a language model from this plasmid's Addgene catalogue record and pLannotate feature annotations shown in this document.]
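Description:
LSB-hsa-miR-22-3p is a mammalian expression plasmid of about 11 kb from a synthetic-biology series of fluorescent microRNA sensors built on the "Low Sensor Backbone". It replicates in E. coli from a high-copy ColE1/pUC-type origin and carries both β-lactamase (AmpR) and an aminoglycoside phosphotransferase (KanR), so it is selected with ampicillin and kanamycin together. A puromycin N-acetyltransferase coding sequence followed by a rabbit β-globin polyadenylation signal provides puromycin selection in mammalian cells, although the feature table does not annotate a promoter for it.

The payload consists of two parallel transcription units in the same orientation. Each uses the human EF-1α core promoter with its intron A and ends in a β-globin-derived 3' region and poly(A) signal. Flanking attB4, attB1 and attB2 sites are remnants of Gateway-style assembly. The first unit expresses the red fluorescent protein mKate2 and, according to the record, carries a target site for human miR-22-3p in its 3' UTR; this site is not annotated separately in the feature table. The second unit expresses the blue fluorescent protein EBFP2 without a target site and acts as an internal reference for plasmid dose and transcription. When miR-22-3p is active in a transfected cell, it represses mKate2 while EBFP2 is unaffected, so the mKate2-to-EBFP2 ratio gives a quantitative readout of miRNA activity.

The depositor notes that the repeated poly(A) elements make the plasmid inherently unstable and prone to rearrangement. They also report small discrepancies between the deposited sequence and the physical plasmid, including short insertions flanking the puromycin coding region that do not impair puromycin selection.
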