Features (pLannotate 1.2.2; 28 found; start..end, strand, type, name):
     87..675     -  rep_origin     ori: high-copy-number ColE1/pMB1/pBR322/pUC origin of replication
    846..1706    -  CDS            AmpR: β-lactamase; bla; confers resistance to ampicillin, carbenicillin, and related antibiotics
   1707..1778    -  promoter       AmpR promoter: bla
   1857..2456    +  CDS            PuroR: puromycin N-acetyltransferase; pac from Streptomyces alboniger; confers resistance to puromycin
   2461..2541    +  CDS            HBB (fragment): HBB_PONPY - Experimental evidence at transcript level: Swiss-Prot protein existence level 2. Involved in oxygen transport from the lung to the various peripheral tissues. From Pongo pygmaeus (Bornean orangutan).
   2612..2667    +  polyA_signal   β-globin poly(A) signal: rabbit β-globin polyadenylation signal (Gil and Proudfoot, 1987)
   3646..3666    +  protein_bind   attB4: mutant version of attB; core recombination site for the Gateway® BP reaction BP Clonase™
   3734..3945    +  promoter       EF-1α core promoter: core promoter for human elongation factor EF-1α
   3946..4884    +  intron         EF-1α intron A: intron upstream of the start codon of human EF-1α
   4911..4931    +  protein_bind   attB1: mutant version of attB; core recombination site for the Gateway® BP reaction BP Clonase™
   4951..5646    +  CDS            mKate2: mKate2 is a basic (constitutively fluorescent) red fluorescent protein published in 2009, derived from Entacmaea quadricolor. It is reported to be a rapidly-maturing monomer with moderate acid sensitivity.
   5666..5690    -  protein_bind   attB2: mutant version of attB; recombination site for the Gateway® BP reaction BP Clonase™
   5834..5908    +  CDS            HBB (fragment): HBB_PONPY - Experimental evidence at transcript level: Swiss-Prot protein existence level 2. Involved in oxygen transport from the lung to the various peripheral tissues. From Pongo pygmaeus (Bornean orangutan).
   5979..6034    +  polyA_signal   β-globin poly(A) signal: rabbit β-globin polyadenylation signal (Gil and Proudfoot, 1987)
   6418..6443    +  misc_feature   SA: splice acceptor site
   7115..7135    +  protein_bind   attB4: mutant version of attB; core recombination site for the Gateway® BP reaction BP Clonase™
   7203..7414    +  promoter       EF-1α core promoter: core promoter for human elongation factor EF-1α
   7415..8353    +  intron         EF-1α intron A: intron upstream of the start codon of human EF-1α
   8380..8400    +  protein_bind   attB1: mutant version of attB; core recombination site for the Gateway® BP reaction BP Clonase™
   8411..9127    +  CDS            EBFP2: EBFP2 is a basic (constitutively fluorescent) blue fluorescent protein published in 2007, derived from Aequorea victoria. It is reported to be a rapidly-maturing monomer with moderate acid sensitivity.
   9135..9159    -  protein_bind   attB2: mutant version of attB; recombination site for the Gateway® BP reaction BP Clonase™
   9163..9243    +  CDS            HBB (fragment): HBB_PONPY - Experimental evidence at transcript level: Swiss-Prot protein existence level 2. Involved in oxygen transport from the lung to the various peripheral tissues. From Pongo pygmaeus (Bornean orangutan).
   9314..9369    +  polyA_signal   β-globin poly(A) signal: rabbit β-globin polyadenylation signal (Gil and Proudfoot, 1987)
   9752..9774    -  protein_bind   lac operator (fragment): The lac repressor binds to the lac operator to inhibit transcription in E. coli. This inhibition can be relieved by adding lactose or isopropyl-β-D-thiogalactopyranoside (IPTG). lac repressor encoded by lacI
   9778..9808    -  promoter       lac promoter: promoter for the E. coli lac operon
   9823..9844    -  protein_bind   CAP binding site: CAP binding activates transcription in the presence of cAMP. E. coli catabolite activator protein
   9857..9896    -  CDS            lacI (fragment): lac repressor; lacI; The lac repressor binds to the lac operator to inhibit transcription in E. coli. This inhibition can be relieved by adding lactose or isopropyl-β-D-thiogalactopyranoside (IPTG).
  10069..10878   +  CDS            KanR: aminoglycoside phosphotransferase; aph(3')-Ia; confers resistance to kanamycin in bacteria or G418 (Geneticin®) in eukaryotes
>Addgene plasmid #103363 | LSB-hsa-miR-22-3p | depositor full sequence | sequence record 195775 | Full Sequence
AATTGAGGGGATAACGCAGGAAAGAACATGTGAGCAAAAGGCCAGCAAAAGGCCAGGAACCGTAAAAAGG
CCGCGTTGCTGGCGTTTTTCCATAGGCTCCGCCCCCCTGACGAGCATCACAAAAATCGACGCTCAAGTCA
GAGGTGGCGAAACCCGACAGGACTATAAAGATACCAGGCGTTTCCCCCTGGAAGCTCCCTCGTGCGCTCT
CCTGTTCCGACCCTGCCGCTTACCGGATACCTGTCCGCCTTTCTCCCTTCGGGAAGCGTGGCGCTTTCTC
ATAGCTCACGCTGTAGGTATCTCAGTTCGGTGTAGGTCGTTCGCTCCAAGCTGGGCTGTGTGCACGAACC
CCCCGTTCAGCCCGACCGCTGCGCCTTATCCGGTAACTATCGTCTTGAGTCCAACCCGGTAAGACACGAC
TTATCGCCACTGGCAGCAGCCACTGGTAACAGGATTAGCAGAGCGAGGTATGTAGGCGGTGCTACAGAGT
TCTTGAAGTGGTGGCCTAACTACGGCTACACTAGAAGAACAGTATTTGGTATCTGCGCTCTGCTGAAGCC
AGTTACCTTCGGAAAAAGAGTTGGTAGCTCTTGATCCGGCAAACAAACCACCGCTGGTAGCGGTGGTTTT
TTTGTTTGCAAGCAGCAGATTACGCGCAGAAAAAAAGGATCTCAAGAAGATCCTTTGATCTTTTCTACGG
GGTCTGACGCTCAGTGGAACGAAAACTCACGTTAAGGGATTTTGGTCATGAGATTATCAAAAAGGATCTT
CACCTAGATCCTTTTAAATTAAAAATGAAGTTTTAAATCAATCTAAAGTATATATGAGTAAACTTGGTCT
GACAGTTACCAATGCTTAATCAGTGAGGCACCTATCTCAGCGATCTGTCTATTTCGTTCATCCATAGTTG
CCTGACTCCCCGTCGTGTAGATAACTACGATACGGGAGGGCTTACCATCTGGCCCCAGTGCTGCAATGAT
ACCGCGAGAACCACGCTCACCGGCTCCAGATTTATCAGCAATAAACCAGCCAGCCGGAAGGGCCGAGCGC
AGAAGTGGTCCTGCAACTTTATCCGCCTCCATCCAGTCTATTAATTGTTGCCGGGAAGCTAGAGTAAGTA
GTTCGCCAGTTAATAGTTTGCGCAACGTTGTTGCCATTGCTACAGGCATCGTGGTGTCACGCTCGTCGTT
TGGTATGGCTTCATTCAGCTCCGGTTCCCAACGATCAAGGCGAGTTACATGATCCCCCATGTTGTGCAAA
AAAGCGGTTAGCTCCTTCGGTCCTCCGATCGTTGTCAGAAGTAAGTTGGCCGCAGTGTTATCACTCATGG
TTATGGCAGCACTGCATAATTCTCTTACTGTCATGCCATCCGTAAGATGCTTTTCTGTGACTGGTGAGTA
CTCAACCAAGTCATTCTGAGAATAGTGTATGCGGCGACCGAGTTGCTCTTGCCCGGCGTCAATACGGGAT
AATACCGCGCCACATAGCAGAACTTTAAAAGTGCTCATCATTGGAAAACGTTCTTCGGGGCGAAAACTCT
CAAGGATCTTACCGCTGTTGAGATCCAGTTCGATGTAACCCACTCGTGCACCCAACTGATCTTCAGCATC
TTTTACTTTCACCAGCGTTTCTGGGTGAGCAAAAACAGGAAGGCAAAATGCCGCAAAAAAGGGAATAAGG
GCGACACGGAAATGTTGAATACTCATACTCTTCCTTTTTCAATATTATTGAAGCATTTATCAGGGTTATT
GTCTCATGAGCGGATACATATTTGAATGTAGCTCCGAATTTCTCGAGGGCTTGTCGACGACGGCGGTCTC
CGTCGTCAGGATCATGAATTCGACCCGCCTGCCACCATGACCGAGTACAAGCCCACGGTGCGCCTCGCCA
CCCGCGACGACGTCCCCCGGGCCGTACGCACCCTCGCCGCCGCGTTCGCCGACTACCCCGCCACGCGCCA
CACCGTCGACCCGGACCGCCACATCGAGCGGGTCACCGAGCTGCAAGAACTCTTCCTCACGCGCGTCGGG
CTCGACATCGGCAAGGTGTGGGTCGCGGACGACGGCGCCGCGGTGGCGGTCTGGACCACGCCGGAGAGCG
TCGAAGCGGGGGCGGTGTTCGCCGAGATCGGCCCGCGCATGGCCGAGTTGAGCGGTTCCCGGCTGGCCGC
GCAGCAACAGATGGAAGGCCTCCTGGCGCCGCACCGGCCCAAGGAGCCCGCGTGGTTCCTGGCCACCGTC
GGCGTCTCGCCCGACCACCAGGGCAAGGGTCTGGGCAGCGCCGTCGTGCTCCCCGGAGTGGAGGCGGCCG
AGCGCGCCGGGGTGCCCGCCTTCCTGGAGACATCCGCGCCCCGCAACCTCCCCTTCTACGAGCGGCTCGG
CTTCACCGTCACCGCCGACGTCGAGGTGCCCGAAGGACCGCGCACCTGGTGCATGACCCGCAAGCCCGGT
GCCTGATACGCGTGAATTCACTCCTCAGGTGCAGGCTGCCTATCAGAAGGTGGTGGCTGGTGTGGCCAAT
GCCCTGGCTCACAAATACCACTGAGATCTTTTTCCCTCTGCCAAAAATTATGGGGACATCATGAAGCCCC
TTGAGCATCTGACTTCTGGCTAATAAAGGAAATTTATTTTCATTGCAATAGTGTGTTGGAATTTTTTGTG
TCTCTCACTCGGAAGGACATATGGGAGGGCAAATCATTTAAAACATCAGAATGAGTATTTGGTTTAGAGT
TTGGCAACATATGCCCATATGCTGGCTGCCATGAACAAAGGTTGGCTATAAAGAGGTCATCAGTATATGA
AACAGCCCCCTGCTGTCCATTCCTTATTCCATAGAAAAGCCTTGACTTGAGGTTAGATTTTTTTTATATT
TTGTTTTGTGTTATTTTTTTCTTTAACATCCCTAAAATTTTCCTTACATGTTTTACTAGCCAGATTTTTC
CTCCTCTCCTGACTACTCCCAGTCATAGCTGTCCCTCTTCTCTTATGGAGATCCCTCGACCTGCAGCCCA
AGCTTGAATTCTCTAGAATTACCCTGTTATCCCTATGCTTGGTTTACCGAGCTCTTATTGGTTTTCAAAC
TTCATTGACTGTGCCCAACGCGCCTGGGAGCTCACGGGGACAGCCCCCCCCCAAAGCCCCCAGGGATGTA
ATTACGTCCCTCCCCCGCTAGGGGGCAGCAGCGAGCCGCCCGGGGCTCCGCTCCGGTCCGGCGCTCCCCC
CGCATCCCCGAGCCGGCAGCGTGCGGGGACAGCCCGGGCACGGGGAAGGTGGCACGGGATCGCTTTCCTC
TGAACGCTTCTCGCTGCTCTTTGAGCCTGCAGACACCTGGGGGGATACGGGGAAAAAGCTAGGCTGAAAG
ACCGGTTCTTAGAATGACACGCGCCTGGGAGCTCACGGGGACAGCCCCCCCCCAAAGCCCCCAGGGATGT
AATTACGTCCCTCCCCCGCTAGGGGGCAGCAGCGAGCCGCCCGGGGCTCCGCTCCGGTCCGGCGCTCCCC
CCGCATCCCCGAGCCGGCAGCGTGCGGGGACAGCCCGGGCACGGGGAAGGTGGCACGGGATCGCTTTCCT
CTGAACGCTTCTCGCTGCTCTTTGAGCCTGCAGACACCTGGGGGGATACGGGGAAAAAGCTAACTTCTGA
GACGACAACTTTGTATAGAAAAGTTGGCTCCGAATTCGCCCTTGACAGCAGAGATCCAGTTTGGTTAATT
AATTGGCTCCGGTGCCCGTCAGTGGGCAGAGCGCACATCGCCCACAGTCCCCGAGAAGTTGTGGGGAGGG
GTCGGCAATTGAACCGGTGCCTAGAGAAGGTGGCGCGGGGTAAACTGGGAAAGTGATGTCGTGTACTGGC
TCCGCCTTTTTCCCGAGGGTGGGGGAGAACCGTATATAAGTGCAGTAGTCGCCGTGAACGTTCTTTTTCG
CAACGGGTTTGCCGCCAGAACACAGGTAAGTGCCGTGTGTGGTTCCCGCGGGCCTGGCCTCTTTACGGGT
TATGGCCCTTGCGTGCCTTGAATTACTTCCACCTGGCTGCAGTACGTGATTCTTGATCCCGAGCTTCGGG
TTGGAAGTGGGTGGGAGAGTTCGAGGCCTTGCGCTTAAGGAGCCCCTTCGCCTCGTGCTTGAGTTGAGGC
CTGGCCTGGGCGCTGGGGCCGCCGCGTGCGAATCTGGTGGCACCTTCGCGCCTGTCTCGCTGCTTTCGAT
AAGTCTCTAGCCATTTAAAATTTTTGATGACCTGCTGCGACGCTTTTTTTCTGGCAAGATAGTCTTGTAA
ATGCGGGCCAAGATCTGCACACTGGTATTTCGGTTTTTGGGGCCGCGGGCGGCGACGGGGCCCGTGCGTC
CCAGCGCACATGTTCGGCGAGGCGGGGCCTGCGAGCGCGGCCACCGAGAATCGGACGGGGGTAGTCTCAA
GCTGGCCGGCCTGCTCTGGTGCCTGGCCTCGCGCCGCCGTGTATCGCCCCGCCCTGGGCGGCAAGGCTGG
CCCGGTCGGCACCAGTTGCGTGAGCGGAAAGATGGCCGCTTCCCGGCCCTGCTGCAGGGAGCTCAAAATG
GAGGACGCGGCGCTCGGGAGAGCGGGCGGGTGAGTCACCCACACAAAGGAAAAGGGCCTTTCCGTCCTCA
GCCGTCGCTTCATGTGACTCCACGGAGTACCGGGCGCCGTCCAGGCACCTCGATTAGTTCTCGAGCTTTT
GGAGTACGTCGTCTTTAGGTTGGGGGGAGGGGTTTTATGCGATGGAGTTTCCCCACACTGAGTGGGTGGA
GACTGAAGTTAGGCCAGCTTGGCACTTGATGTAATTCTCCTTGGAATTTGCCCTTTTTGAGTTTGGATCT
TGGTTCATTCTCAAGCCTCAGACAGTGGTTCAAAGTTTTTTTCTTCCATTTCAGGTGTCGTGAGAAGGGC
GAATTCGACCCAAGTTTGTACAAAAAAGCAGGCTGGATCCAGGTGCCACCATGGTGAGCGAGCTGATTAA
GGAGAACATGCACATGAAGCTGTACATGGAGGGCACCGTGAACAACCACCACTTCAAGTGCACATCCGAG
GGCGAAGGCAAGCCCTACGAGGGCACCCAGACCATGAGAATCAAGGCGGTCGAGGGCGGCCCTCTCCCCT
TCGCCTTCGACATCCTGGCTACCAGCTTCATGTACGGCAGCAAAACCTTCATCAACCACACCCAGGGCAT
CCCCGACTTCTTTAAGCAGTCCTTCCCCGAGGGCTTCACATGGGAGAGAGTCACCACATACGAAGATGGG
GGCGTGCTGACCGCTACCCAGGACACCAGCCTCCAGGACGGCTGCCTCATCTACAACGTCAAGATCAGAG
GGGTGAACTTCCCATCCAACGGCCCTGTGATGCAGAAGAAAACACTCGGCTGGGAGGCCTCCACCGAGAC
ACTGTACCCCGCTGACGGCGGCCTGGAAGGCAGAGCCGACATGGCCCTGAAGCTCGTGGGCGGGGGCCAC
CTGATCTGCAACCTTAAGACCACATACAGATCCAAGAAACCCGCTAAGAACCTCAAGATGCCCGGCGTCT
ACTATGTGGACAGGAGACTGGAAAGAATCAAGGAGGCCGACAAAGAGACATACGTCGAGCAGCACGAGGT
GGCTGTGGCCAGATACTGCGACCTCCCTAGCAAACTGGGGCACAAACTTAATTGAGAATTCTACCACCCA
GCTTTCTTGTACAAAGTGGTACGTCTCAAGACCAGAGGTCTCTGCTTACGCGGAAACAGTTCTTCAACTG
GCAGCTTACAGTTCTTCAACTGGCAGCTTACAGTTCTTCAACTGGCAGCTTACAGTTCTTCAACTGGCAG
CTTCAACCAGAAGAGACCTGTGCTTCACTCCTCAGGTGCAGGCTGCCTATCAGAAGGTGGTGGCTGGTGT
GGCCAATGCCCTGGCTCACAAATACCACTGAGATCTTTTTCCCTCTGCCAAAAATTATGGGGACATCATG
AAGCCCCTTGAGCATCTGACTTCTGGCTAATAAAGGAAATTTATTTTCATTGCAATAGTGTGTTGGAATT
TTTTGTGTCTCTCACTCGGAAGGACATATGGGAGGGCAAATCATTTAAAACATCAGAATGAGTATTTGGT
TTAGAGTTTGGCAACATATGCCCATATGCTGGCTGCCATGAACAAAGGTTGGCTATAAAGAGGTCATCAG
TATATGAAACAGCCCCCTGCTGTCCATTCCTTATTCCATAGAAAAGCCTTGACTTGAGGTTAGATTTTTT
TTATATTTTGTTTTGTGTTATTTTTTTCTTTAACATCCCTAAAATTTTCCTTACATGTTTTACTAGCCAG
ATTTTTCCTCCTCTCCTGACTACTCCCAGTCATAGCTGTCCCTCTTCTCTTATGGAGATCCCGAGCGGTG
CGTTTTTATGCTTGTAGTATTGTATAATGTTTTTAAGATCCAAGCTTCTGACCTCTTCTCTTCCTCCCAC
AGGGCCTCGAGACAATTGCATCGATGGTACCAGTGAAAGTCTGCAATGAATTCGAGTTGGCGCGCCTGTC
ATTCTAAATCTCTCTTTCAGCCTAAAGCTTTTTCCCCGTATCCCCCCAGGTGTCTGCAGGCTCAAAGAGC
AGCGAGAAGCGTTCAGAGGAAAGCGATCCCGTGCCACCTTCCCCGTGCCCGGGCTGTCCCCGCACGCTGC
CGGCTCGGGGATGCGGGGGGAGCGCCGGACCGGAGCGGAGCCCCGGGCGGCTCGCTGCTGCCCCCTAGCG
GGGGAGGGACGTAATTACATCCCTGGGGGCTTTGGGAGGGGGCTGTCCCCGTGAGCTCCCAGGCGCGCCT
GTCATTCTAAATCTCTCTTTCAGCCTAAAGCTTTTTCCCCGTATCCCCCCAGGTGTCTGCAGGCTCAAAG
AGCAGCGAGAAGCGTTCAGAGGAAAGCGATCCCGTGCCACCTTCCCCGTGCCCGGGCTGTCCCCGCACGC
TGCCGGCTCGGGGATGCGGGGGGAGCGCCGGACCGGAGCGGAGCCCCGGGCGGCTCGCTGCTGCCCCCTA
GCGGGGGAGGGACGTAATTACATCCCTGGGGGCTTTGGGGGGGGGCTGTCCCCGTGAGCTCCCAGGCGCG
CCAACTCGGTACCGTATCGATGTCGACGTTAACGCTAGTGATATCAACTTTGTATAGAAAAGTTGGCTCC
GAATTCGCCCTTGACAGCAGAGATCCAGTTTGGTTAATTAATTGGCTCCGGTGCCCGTCAGTGGGCAGAG
CGCACATCGCCCACAGTCCCCGAGAAGTTGTGGGGAGGGGTCGGCAATTGAACCGGTGCCTAGAGAAGGT
GGCGCGGGGTAAACTGGGAAAGTGATGTCGTGTACTGGCTCCGCCTTTTTCCCGAGGGTGGGGGAGAACC
GTATATAAGTGCAGTAGTCGCCGTGAACGTTCTTTTTCGCAACGGGTTTGCCGCCAGAACACAGGTAAGT
GCCGTGTGTGGTTCCCGCGGGCCTGGCCTCTTTACGGGTTATGGCCCTTGCGTGCCTTGAATTACTTCCA
CCTGGCTGCAGTACGTGATTCTTGATCCCGAGCTTCGGGTTGGAAGTGGGTGGGAGAGTTCGAGGCCTTG
CGCTTAAGGAGCCCCTTCGCCTCGTGCTTGAGTTGAGGCCTGGCCTGGGCGCTGGGGCCGCCGCGTGCGA
ATCTGGTGGCACCTTCGCGCCTGTCTCGCTGCTTTCGATAAGTCTCTAGCCATTTAAAATTTTTGATGAC
CTGCTGCGACGCTTTTTTTCTGGCAAGATAGTCTTGTAAATGCGGGCCAAGATCTGCACACTGGTATTTC
GGTTTTTGGGGCCGCGGGCGGCGACGGGGCCCGTGCGTCCCAGCGCACATGTTCGGCGAGGCGGGGCCTG
CGAGCGCGGCCACCGAGAATCGGACGGGGGTAGTCTCAAGCTGGCCGGCCTGCTCTGGTGCCTGGCCTCG
CGCCGCCGTGTATCGCCCCGCCCTGGGCGGCAAGGCTGGCCCGGTCGGCACCAGTTGCGTGAGCGGAAAG
ATGGCCGCTTCCCGGCCCTGCTGCAGGGAGCTCAAAATGGAGGACGCGGCGCTCGGGAGAGCGGGCGGGT
GAGTCACCCACACAAAGGAAAAGGGCCTTTCCGTCCTCAGCCGTCGCTTCATGTGACTCCACGGAGTACC
GGGCGCCGTCCAGGCACCTCGATTAGTTCTCGAGCTTTTGGAGTACGTCGTCTTTAGGTTGGGGGGAGGG
GTTTTATGCGATGGAGTTTCCCCACACTGAGTGGGTGGAGACTGAAGTTAGGCCAGCTTGGCACTTGATG
TAATTCTCCTTGGAATTTGCCCTTTTTGAGTTTGGATCTTGGTTCATTCTCAAGCCTCAGACAGTGGTTC
AAAGTTTTTTTCTTCCATTTCAGGTGTCGTGAGAAGGGCGAATTCGACCCAAGTTTGTACAAAAAAGCAG
GCTCGCCACCATGGTGAGCAAGGGCGAGGAGCTGTTCACCGGGGTGGTGCCCATCCTGGTCGAGCTGGAC
GGCGACGTAAACGGCCACAAGTTCAGCGTGAGGGGCGAGGGCGAGGGCGATGCCACCAACGGCAAGCTGA
CCCTGAAGTTCATCTGCACCACCGGCAAGCTGCCCGTGCCCTGGCCCACCCTCGTGACCACCCTGAGCCA
CGGCGTGCAGTGCTTCGCCCGCTACCCCGACCACATGAAGCAGCACGACTTCTTCAAGTCCGCCATGCCC
GAAGGCTACGTCCAGGAGCGCACCATCTTCTTCAAGGACGACGGCACCTACAAGACCCGCGCCGAGGTGA
AGTTCGAGGGCGACACCCTAGTGAACCGCATCGAGCTGAAGGGCGTCGACTTCAAGGAGGACGGCAACAT
CCTGGGGCACAAGCTGGAGTACAACTTCAACAGCCACAACATCTATATCATGGCCGTCAAGCAGAAGAAC
GGCATCAAGGTGAACTTCAAGATCCGCCACAACGTGGAGGACGGCAGCGTGCAGCTCGCCGACCACTACC
AGCAGAACACCCCCATCGGCGACGGCCCCGTGCTGCTGCCCGACAGCCACTACCTGAGCACCCAGTCCGT
GCTGAGCAAAGACCCCAACGAGAAGCGCGATCACATGGTCCTGCTGGAGTTCCGCACCGCCGCCGGGATC
ACTCTCGGCATGGACGAGCTGTACAAGTAATACCACCCAGCTTTCTTGTACAAAGTGGTACGCGTGAATT
CACTCCTCAGGTGCAGGCTGCCTATCAGAAGGTGGTGGCTGGTGTGGCCAATGCCCTGGCTCACAAATAC
CACTGAGATCTTTTTCCCTCTGCCAAAAATTATGGGGACATCATGAAGCCCCTTGAGCATCTGACTTCTG
GCTAATAAAGGAAATTTATTTTCATTGCAATAGTGTGTTGGAATTTTTTGTGTCTCTCACTCGGAAGGAC
ATATGGGAGGGCAAATCATTTAAAACATCAGAATGAGTATTTGGTTTAGAGTTTGGCAACATATGCCCAT
ATGCTGGCTGCCATGAACAAAGGTTGGCTATAAAGAGGTCATCAGTATATGAAACAGCCCCCTGCTGTCC
ATTCCTTATTCCATAGAAAAGCCTTGACTTGAGGTTAGATTTTTTTTATATTTTGTTTTGTGTTATTTTT
TTCTTTAACATCCCTAAAATTTTCCTTACATGTTTTACTAGCCAGATTTTTCCTCCTCTCCTGACTACTC
CCAGTCATAGCTGTCCCTCTTCTCTTATGGAGATCCCTCGACCTGCAGCCCAAGCTTGGCGTAATCATGG
TCATAGCTGTTTCCTGTGTGAAATTGTTATCCGCTCACAATTCCACACAACATACGAGCCGGAAGCATAA
AGTGTAAAGCCTGGGGTGCCTAATGAGTGAGCTAACTCACATTAATTGCGTTGCGCTCACTGCCCGCTTT
CCAGTCGGGAAACCTGTCGTGCCAGCGGATCGACAGTACTAAGCTTGGTCTAATACCCAATCTCTCGTCT
TATCCAGATGTTTTATACGCCTCTGGCCCGTGTCTCAAAATCTCTGATGTTACATTGCACAAGATAAAAT
AATATCATCATGAACAATAAAACTGTCTGCTTACATAAACAGTAATACAAGGGGTGTTATGAGCCATATT
CAACGGGAAACGTCGAGGCCGCGATTAAATTCCAACATGGATGCTGATTTATATGGGTATAAATGGGCTC
GCGATAATGTCGGGCAATCAGGTGCGACAATCTATCGCTTGTATGGGAAGCCCGATGCGCCAGAGTTGTT
TCTGAAACATGGCAAAGGTAGCGTTGCCAATGATGTTACAGATGAGATGGTCAGACTAAACTGGCTGACG
GAATTTATGCCTCTTCCGACCATCAAGCATTTTATCCGTACTCCTGATGATGCATGGTTACTCACCACTG
CGATCCCCGGAAAAACAGCATTCCAGGTATTAGAAGAATATCCTGATTCAGGTGAAAATATTGTTGATGC
GCTGGCAGTGTTCCTGCGCCGGTTGCATTCGATTCCTGTTTGTAATTGTCCTTTTAACAGCGATCGCGTA
TTTCGTCTCGCTCAGGCGCAATCACGAATGAATAACGGTTTGGTTGATGCGAGTGATTTTGATGACGAGC
GTAATGGCTGGCCTGTTGAACAAGTCTGGAAAGAAATGCATAAACTTTTGCCATTCTCACCGGATTCAGT
CGTCACTCATGGTGATTTCTCACTTGATAACCTTATTTTTGACGAGGGGAAATTAATAGGTTGTATTGAT
GTTGGACGAGTCGGAATCGCAGACCGATACCAGGATCTTGCCATCCTATGGAACTGCCTCGGTGAGTTTT
CTCCTTCATTACAGAAACGGCTTTTTCAAAAATATGGTATTGATAATCCTGATATGAATAAATTGCAGTT
TCATTTGATGCTCGATGAGTTTTTCTAATCAGAATTGGTTAATTGGTTGTAACACTGGCAGAGCATTACG
CTGACTTGACGGGACGGCGCAAGCTCATGACCAAAATCCCTTAACGTGAGTTACGCGTCGTTCCACTGAG
CGTCAGAGGTATCACTAGTATTACAGAGGTAAGTTATAACAGTCGCCTAACCC
