>Addgene plasmid #103363 | LSB-hsa-miR-22-3p | depositor partial sequence | sequence record 195776 | hsa-miR-22-3p target
ACAGTTCTTCAACTGGCAGCTT
