>Addgene plasmid #103363 | LSB-hsa-miR-22-3p | addgene partial sequence | sequence record 272263 | mKate2-F 5'-ACCCGCTAAGAACCTCAAGA-3'
TCAAGGAGGCCGACAAAGAGACATACGTCGAGCAGCACGAGGTGGCTGTGGCCAGATACTGCGACCTCCC
TAGCAAACTGGGGCACAAACTTAATTGAGAATTCTACCACCCAGCTTTCTTGTACAAAGTGGTACGTCTC
AAGACCAGAGGTCTCTGCTTACGCGGAAACAGTTCTTCAACTGGCAGCTTACAGTTCTTCAACTGGCAGC
TTACAGTTCTTCAACTGGCAGCTTACAGTTCTTCAACTGGCAGCTTCAACCAGAAGAGACCTGTGCTTCA
CTCCTCAGGTGCAGGCTGCCTATCAGAAGGTGGTGGCTGGTGTGGCCAATGCCCTGG
